Addgene plasmid #156449: pKS071 - pCAGGS-3XFLAG-mKate2-(human)PDS5A-bpA
Purpose: For transient expression of human PDS5A tagged with mKate2
Depositing lab: Elphege Nora. Depositing organization: University of California, San Francisco (UCSF). Publication: Molecular basis of CTCF binding polarity in genome folding. Nora EP, Caccianini L, Fudenberg G, So K, Kameswaran V, Nagle A, Uebersohn A, Hajj B, Saux AL, Coulon A, Mirny LA, Pollard KS, Dahan M, Bruneau BG. Nat Commun. 2020 Nov 5;11(1):5612. doi: 10.1038/s41467-020-19283-x. PubMed 33154377.
Backbone
  Vector backbone: pKS071-pCAGGS-3XFLAG-mKate2-(human)PDS5A-bpA
  Vector type: Mammalian Expression
Growth in bacteria
  Bacterial resistance: Ampicillin, 100 μg/mL
  Growth temperature: 37°C
  Growth strain: DH5alpha
  Copy number: High Copy
Gene/Insert
  Gene/Insert name: human PDS5A
  Species: H. sapiens (human)
  Mutation: none
  Entrez Gene: PDS5A (a.k.a. PIG54, SCC-112, SCC112)
  Cloning method: Gibson Cloning
Terms and licenses: Academic/Nonprofit Terms; Industry Terms: Not Available to Industry
How to cite: pKS071 - pCAGGS-3XFLAG-mKate2-(human)PDS5A-bpA was a gift from Elphege Nora (Addgene plasmid # 156449 ; http://n2t.net/addgene:156449 ; RRID:Addgene_156449)
