[The description below was written by a language model from this plasmid's Addgene catalogue record and pLannotate feature annotations shown in this document.]
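Description:
pKS071 - pCAGGS-3XFLAG-mKate2-(human)PDS5A-bpA is a mammalian expression plasmid of about 9.3 kb built for transient expression of human PDS5A fused to the red fluorescent protein mKate2. It is propagated in E. coli as a high-copy plasmid through a ColE1/pUC-type origin and is selected with ampicillin via the β-lactamase gene and its own promoter. Remnants of a bacterial cloning vector (lac promoter, lac operator, CAP binding site and a short lacI fragment) lie between the expression cassette and the origin and play no evident role in the mammalian payload. No mammalian selection marker is annotated, consistent with transient use.

Expression is driven by the composite CAG promoter: the cytomegalovirus immediate-early enhancer, the chicken β-actin promoter and a chimeric chicken β-actin/rabbit β-globin intron, a combination that gives strong constitutive transcription in many mammalian cell types. Downstream, the mKate2 coding sequence precedes the wild-type human PDS5A open reading frame, separated by a short gap that presumably encodes a linker, so the fluorescent tag sits at the N-terminus. The name also indicates a 3XFLAG epitope at the N-terminal end; this tag was not picked up in either feature table, although unannotated space exists between the intron and mKate2. The transcript ends at a rabbit β-globin polyadenylation signal, and the small "HBB fragment" just before it is most likely part of that β-globin 3′ region rather than an expressed element.

The depositor sequence and the repository's sequencing result differ by only a few nucleotides in length and show the same feature layout. The fusion allows live imaging and FLAG-based detection of PDS5A. The associated study concerns CTCF and genome folding.
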