Features (pLannotate 1.2.2; 14 found; start..end, strand, type, name):
      4..383     +  enhancer       CMV enhancer: human cytomegalovirus immediate early enhancer
    386..661     +  promoter       chicken β-actin promoter: No description available
    662..1670    +  intron         chimeric intron: chimera between introns from chicken β-actin and rabbit β-globin
   1844..2539    +  CDS            mKate2: mKate2 is a basic (constitutively fluorescent) red fluorescent protein published in 2009, derived from Entacmaea quadricolor. It is reported to be a rapidly-maturing monomer with moderate acid sensitivity.
   2576..6586    +  CDS            PDS5A: PDS5A_HUMAN - Also known as KIAA0648 From Homo sapiens (Human).
   6612..6677    +  CDS            HBB (fragment): HBB_PONPY - Experimental evidence at transcript level: Swiss-Prot protein existence level 2. Involved in oxygen transport from the lung to the various peripheral tissues. From Pongo pygmaeus (Bornean orangutan).
   6748..6803    +  polyA_signal   β-globin poly(A) signal: rabbit β-globin polyadenylation signal (Gil and Proudfoot, 1987)
   7186..7202    -  protein_bind   lac operator: The lac repressor binds to the lac operator to inhibit transcription in E. coli. This inhibition can be relieved by adding lactose or isopropyl-β-D-thiogalactopyranoside (IPTG). lac repressor encoded by lacI
   7210..7240    -  promoter       lac promoter: promoter for the E. coli lac operon
   7255..7276    -  protein_bind   CAP binding site: CAP binding activates transcription in the presence of cAMP. E. coli catabolite activator protein
   7327..7389    -  CDS            lacI (fragment): LACI_ECOLI - Experimental evidence at protein level: Swiss-Prot protein existence level 1. Repressor of the lactose operon. Binds allolactose as an inducer. From Escherichia coli (strain K12).
   7572..8160    -  rep_origin     ori: high-copy-number ColE1/pMB1/pBR322/pUC origin of replication
   8331..9191    -  CDS            AmpR: β-lactamase; bla; confers resistance to ampicillin, carbenicillin, and related antibiotics
   9192..9296    -  promoter       AmpR promoter: bla
>Addgene plasmid #156449 | pKS071 - pCAGGS-3XFLAG-mKate2-(human)PDS5A-bpA | depositor full sequence | sequence record 301997 | pKS071 - pCAGGS-3XFLAG-mKate2-(human)PDS5A-bpA sequence 9322 bps
GTCGACATTGATTATTGACTAGTTATTAATAGTAATCAATTACGGGGTCATTAGTTCATAGCCCATATAT
GGAGTTCCGCGTTACATAACTTACGGTAAATGGCCCGCCTGGCTGACCGCCCAACGACCCCCGCCCATTG
ACGTCAATAATGACGTATGTTCCCATAGTAACGCCAATAGGGACTTTCCATTGACGTCAATGGGTGGACT
ATTTACGGTAAACTGCCCACTTGGCAGTACATCAAGTGTATCATATGCCAAGTACGCCCCCTATTGACGT
CAATGACGGTAAATGGCCCGCCTGGCATTATGCCCAGTACATGACCTTATGGGACTTTCCTACTTGGCAG
TACATCTACGTATTAGTCATCGCTATTACCATGGGTCGAGGTGAGCCCCACGTTCTGCTTCACTCTCCCC
ATCTCCCCCCCCTCCCCACCCCCAATTTTGTATTTATTTATTTTTTAATTATTTTGTGCAGCGATGGGGG
CGGGGGGGGGGGGGGCGCGCGCCAGGCGGGGCGGGGCGGGGCGAGGGGCGGGGCGGGGCGAGGCGGAGAG
GTGCGGCGGCAGCCAATCAGAGCGGCGCGCTCCGAAAGTTTCCTTTTATGGCGAGGCGGCGGCGGCGGCG
GCCCTATAAAAAGCGAAGCGCGCGGCGGGCGGGAGTCGCTGCGTTGCCTTCGCCCCGTGCCCCGCTCCGC
GCCGCCTCGCGCCGCCCGCCCCGGCTCTGACTGACCGCGTTACTCCCACAGGTGAGCGGGCGGGACGGCC
CTTCTCCTCCGGGCTGTAATTAGCGCTTGGTTTAATGACGGCTCGTTTCTTTTCTGTGGCTGCGTGAAAG
CCTTAAAGGGCTCCGGGAGGGCCCTTTGTGCGGGGGGGAGCGGCTCGGGGGGTGCGTGCGTGTGTGTGTG
CGTGGGGAGCGCCGCGTGCGGCCCGCGCTGCCCGGCGGCTGTGAGCGCTGCGGGCGCGGCGCGGGGCTTT
GTGCGCTCCGCGTGTGCGCGAGGGGAGCGCGGCCGGGGGCGGTGCCCCGCGGTGCGGGGGGGCTGCGAGG
GGAACAAAGGCTGCGTGCGGGGTGTGTGCGTGGGGGGGTGAGCAGGGGGTGTGGGCGCGGCGGTCGGGCT
GTAACCCCCCCCTGCACCCCCCTCCCCGAGTTGCTGAGCACGGCCCGGCTTCGGGTGCGGGGCTCCGTGC
GGGGCGTGGCGCGGGGCTCGCCGTGCCGGGCGGGGGGTGGCGGCAGGTGGGGGTGCCGGGCGGGGCGGGG
CCGCCTCGGGCCGGGGAGGGCTCGGGGGAGGGGCGCGGCGGCCCCGGAGCGCCGGCGGCTGTCGAGGCGC
GGCGAGCCGCAGCCATTGCCTTTTATGGTAATCGTGCGAGAGGGCGCAGGGACTTCCTTTGTCCCAAATC
TGGCGGAGCCGAAATCTGGGAGGCGCCGCCGCACCCCCTCTAGCGGGCGCGGGCGAAGCGGTGCGGCGCC
GGCAGGAAGGAAATGGGCGGGGAGGGCCTTCGTGCGTCGCCGCGCCGCCGTCCCCTTCTCCATCTCCAGC
CTCGGGGCTGCCGCAGGGGGACGGCTGCCTTCGGGGGGGACGGGGCAGGGCGGGGTTCGGCTTCTGGCGT
GTGACCGGCGGCTCTAGAGCCTCTGCTAACCATGTTCATGCCTTCTTCTTTTTCCTACAGCTCCTGGGCA
ACGTGCTGGTTATTGTGCTGTCTCATCATTTTGGCAAAGAATTCCTCGAGAATTCTCACGCGTGAATTCC
ACCATGGACTATAAGGACCACGACGGAGACTACAAGGATCATGATATTGATTACAAAGACGATGACGATA
AGCCCGGGGGGGGAGCAGGAGGCATGGTGAGCGAGCTGATTAAGGAGAACATGCACATGAAGCTGTACAT
GGAGGGCACCGTGAACAACCACCACTTCAAGTGCACATCCGAGGGCGAAGGCAAGCCCTACGAGGGCACC
CAGACCATGAGAATCAAGGCGGTCGAGGGCGGCCCTCTCCCCTTCGCCTTCGACATCCTGGCTACCAGCT
TCATGTACGGCAGCAAAACCTTCATCAACCACACCCAGGGCATCCCCGACTTCTTTAAGCAGTCCTTCCC
CGAGGGCTTCACATGGGAGAGAGTCACCACATACGAAGACGGGGGCGTGCTGACCGCTACCCAGGACACC
AGCCTCCAGGACGGCTGCCTCATCTACAACGTCAAGATCAGAGGGGTGAACTTCCCATCCAACGGCCCTG
TGATGCAGAAGAAAACACTCGGCTGGGAGGCCTCCACCGAGACCCTGTACCCCGCTGACGGCGGCCTGGA
AGGCAGAGCCGACATGGCCCTGAAGCTCGTGGGCGGGGGCCACCTGATCTGCAACTTGAAGACCACATAC
AGATCCAAGAAACCCGCTAAGAACCTCAAGATGCCCGGCGTCTACTATGTGGACAGAAGACTGGAAAGAA
TCAAGGAGGCCGACAAAGAGACCTACGTCGAGCAGCACGAGGTGGCTGTGGCCAGATACTGCGACCTCCC
TAGCAAACTGGGGCACAGAGGCGGTGGAGGGTCAGGCGGTGGTGGATCCACCGGTATGGACTTCACCGCG
CAGCCCAAGCCTGCCACTGCCCTCTGTGGCGTCGTGAGTGCCGACGGGAAGATCGCTTACCCTCCGGGGG
TAAAAGAGATCACCGACAAGATCACCACGGACGAGATGATCAAACGCCTGAAGATGGTAGTGAAAACCTT
TATGGATATGGATCAGGACTCAGAAGATGAAAAACAGCAGTATCTCCCACTAGCCTTGCATCTTGCATCT
GAATTCTTCCTCAGGAACCCCAATAAAGATGTGCGTCTCCTTGTAGCATGTTGTTTGGCTGATATCTTTC
GTATCTATGCCCCAGAAGCTCCATATACTTCCCATGATAAACTTAAGGACATATTTTTGTTTATTACCAG
ACAATTAAAAGGTTTGGAGGATACAAAGAGTCCACAGTTTAATAGATACTTTTATTTATTAGAGAATTTA
GCTTGGGTTAAATCATATAACATCTGCTTTGAATTGGAAGATTGCAATGAAATTTTTATTCAGCTTTTTA
GAACTCTCTTCTCAGTGATCAACAATAGCCACAATAAGAAGGTACAAATGCACATGCTAGATTTGATGAG
TTCTATCATCATGGAAGGTGATGGAGTTACTCAAGAATTATTGGACTCCATTCTTATTAACCTCATTCCT
GCACATAAGAACTTAAATAAACAGTCCTTTGACCTTGCAAAAGTGCTATTGAAAAGAACAGTCCAGACTA
TTGAGGCATGCATTGCTAATTTTTTCAATCAAGTCCTGGTGCTGGGAAGATCATCAGTAAGTGATTTGTC
AGAACATGTATTTGATCTGATTCAGGAACTTTTTGCTATAGATCCTCATTTATTATTATCCGTCATGCCA
CAGCTTGAATTCAAACTAAAGAGCAATGATGGAGAAGAGCGATTAGCTGTTGTTCGACTTCTAGCTAAAT
TGTTTGGCTCCAAAGATTCTGATTTGGCAACACAGAATCGTCCTCTTTGGCAATGTTTTCTTGGACGATT
TAATGATATTCATGTTCCTGTGAGATTAGAAAGTGTGAAATTTGCCAGTCATTGTTTAATGAATCACCCA
GATTTAGCGAAGGATCTCACAGAATATTTAAAGGTTAGATCACATGATCCAGAAGAAGCTATTCGTCATG
ATGTCATTGTTACTATAATAACAGCTGCCAAGAGGGACCTGGCCTTAGTAAATGATCAGCTGCTTGGCTT
TGTAAGGGAAAGAACACTGGATAAACGGTGGCGAGTAAGAAAAGAAGCTATGATGGGTCTGGCTCAGCTT
TATAAGAAATACTGTCTTCATGGTGAAGCAGGAAAGGAAGCTGCAGAGAAAGTCAGCTGGATAAAGGACA
AACTTCTGCATATTTATTATCAGAACAGCATTGACGACAAACTGTTGGTAGAGAAAATCTTTGCTCAGTA
TCTTGTCCCCCACAACCTGGAAACAGAAGAGAGAATGAAATGCTTATATTACTTATATGCTAGTTTGGAT
CCAAATGCTGTAAAAGCTCTCAACGAAATGTGGAAGTGTCAGAACATGCTTCGGAGCCATGTACGCGAAC
TATTGGATTTGCACAAGCAGCCTACATCAGAGGCTAACTGTTCTGCCATGTTTGGAAAACTGATGACCAT
AGCAAAGAATTTGCCTGACCCCGGGAAAGCACAAGATTTTGTGAAGAAATTTAACCAGGTTCTCGGCGAT
GATGAGAAACTTCGGTCTCAGTTGGAGTTATTAATTAGCCCAACCTGTTCTTGCAAACAAGCAGATATTT
GTGTGAGAGAAATAGCCCGGAAACTTGCAAATCCTAAGCAACCAACAAATCCTTTTCTAGAGATGGTCAA
ATTTCTGTTGGAAAGAATCGCACCTGTGCACATTGATTCAGAAGCCATAAGTGCACTAGTGAAATTGATG
AATAAGTCAATAGAGGGGACAGCAGATGATGAAGAGGAGGGTGTAAGTCCAGATACAGCTATCCGTTCAG
GACTTGAACTTCTTAAGGTTCTGTCTTTTACACATCCTACCTCGTTCCACTCTGCAGAGACATATGAGTC
CTTGTTACAGTGCCTAAGAATGGAGGATGACAAGGTAGCAGAAGCTGCTATTCAAATTTTTAGAAATACA
GGTCACAAAATAGAAACAGACCTTCCCCAGATACGATCGACCTTAATTCCCATTTTACATCAAAAAGCAA
AGAGGGGTACTCCACACCAAGCAAAACAGGCTGTGCACTGTATACACGCCATATTCACAAATAAAGAAGT
CCAGCTTGCACAGATTTTTGAGCCACTCAGTAGGAGTCTGAATGCTGATGTGCCAGAACAACTTATAACT
CCATTAGTTTCATTGGGCCACATTTCTATGTTAGCACCAGATCAGTTTGCTTCCCCAATGAAATCTGTAG
TAGCAAATTTTATTGTGAAAGATCTGCTAATGAATGACAGGTCAACAGGTGAAAAGAATGGAAAACTGTG
GTCTCCAGATGAAGAGGTTTCCCCTGAAGTACTAGCAAAGGTACAGGCAATTAAACTTCTGGTAAGGTGG
CTGTTGGGTATGAAAAACAACCAGTCTAAATCTGCCAATTCAACCCTTCGGTTATTATCAGCGATGTTGG
TTAGTGAGGGTGACCTGACAGAGCAAAAGAGGATCAGTAAATCTGATATGTCTCGCTTGCGATTAGCTGC
TGGTAGTGCCATAATGAAGCTTGCTCAGGAACCTTGTTACCATGAAATTATTACCCCAGAACAGTTTCAG
CTCTGTGCACTTGTTATTAATGATGAGTGTTACCAAGTAAGGCAGATATTTGCTCAGAAGCTGCATAAGG
CACTTGTGAAGTTACTGCTCCCATTGGAGTATATGGCGATCTTTGCCTTGTGTGCCAAAGATCCTGTGAA
GGAGAGAAGAGCACACGCACGACAATGTTTACTGAAAAATATCAGTATACGCAGGGAATACATTAAGCAG
AATCCTATGGCTACTGAGAAATTATTATCACTGTTGCCTGAATATGTAGTTCCATACATGATTCACCTGC
TAGCCCATGATCCAGATTTTACAAGATCACAAGATGTTGATCAGCTTCGTGATATCAAAGAGTGCCTATG
GTTCATGCTTGAAGTTTTAATGACAAAGAATGAAAACAATAGCCATGCCTTTATGAAGAAGATGGCAGAG
AACATCAAGTTAACCAGAGATGCCCAGTCTCCAGATGAATCCAAGACAAATGAAAAACTGTATACAGTAT
GTGATGTGGCTCTCTGTGTTATAAATAGTAAAAGTGCTTTGTGCAATGCAGATTCACCAAAGGACCCAGT
CCTCCCAATGAAATTTTTTACACAACCTGAAAAGGACTTCTGTAACGATAAGAGTTATATTTCAGAAGAG
ACAAGAGTACTTCTGTTAACAGGAAAGCCAAAGCCTGCTGGAGTACTAGGTGCAGTAAATAAGCCTTTAT
CAGCAACGGGAAGGAAACCCTATGTTAGAAGCACTGGCACTGAGACTGGAAGCAATATTAATGTAAATTC
AGAGCTGAACCCTTCAACCGGAAATCGATCAAGGGAACAGAGTTCAGAGGCAGCAGAAACTGGAGTTAGT
GAAAATGAAGAGAACCCTGTGAGGATTATTTCAGTCACACCTGTAAAGAATATTGACCCAGTAAAGAATA
AGGAAATTAATTCTGATCAGGCTACCCAGGGCAACATCAGCAGTGACCGAGGAAAGAAAAGAACAGTAAC
AGCAGCTGGTGCAGAGAATATCCAACAAAAAACAGATGAGAAAGTAGATGAATCGGGACCTCCCGCCCCT
TCCAAACCCAGGAGAGGACGTCGACCCAAGTCTGAATCTCAGGGCAATGCTACCAAAAATGATGATCTAA
ATAAACCTATTAACAAGGGAAGGAAGAGAGCTGCAGTGGGTCAGGAGAGCCCTGGGGGTTTGGAAGCAGG
TAATGCCAAAGCACCCAAACTGCAAGATTTAGCCAAAAAGGCAGCACCAGCAGAAAGACAAATTGACTTA
CAAAGGTAAGTTTAAACGCGGCCGCTCAGGTCAGGTGCAGGCTGCCTATCAGAAGGTGGTGGCTGGTGTG
GCCAATGCCCTGGCTCACAAATACCACTGAGATCTTTTTCCCTCTGCCAAAAATTATGGGGACATCATGA
AGCCCCTTGAGCATCTGACTTCTGGCTAATAAAGGAAATTTATTTTCATTGCAATAGTGTGTTGGAATTT
TTTGTGTCTCTCACTCGGAAGGACATATGGGAGGGCAAATCATTTAAAACATCAGAATGAGTATTTGGTT
TAGAGTTTGGCAACATATGCCATATGCTGGCTGCCATGAACAAAGGTGGCTATAAAGAGGTCATCAGTAT
ATGAAACAGCCCCCTGCTGTCCATTCCTTATTCCATAGAAAAGCCTTGACTTGAGGTTAGATTTTTTTTA
TATTTTGTTTTGTGTTATTTTTTTCTTTAACATCCCTAAAATTTTCCTTACATGTTTTACTAGCCAGATT
TTTCCTCCTCTCCTGACTACTCCCAGTCATAGCTGTCCCTCTTCTCTTATGAAGATCCCTCGACCTGCAG
CCCAAGCTTGGCGTAATCATGGTCATAGCTGTTTCCTGTGTGAAATTGTTATCCGCTCACAATTCCACAC
AACATACGAGCCGGAAGCATAAAGTGTAAAGCCTGGGGTGCCTAATGAGTGAGCTAACTCACATTAATTG
CGTTGCGCTCACTGCCCGCTTTCCAGTCGGGAAACCTGTCGTGCCAGCGGATCCGCTGCATTAATGAATC
GGCCAACGCGCGGGGAGAGGCGGTTTGCGTATTGGGCGCTCTTCCGCTTCCTCGCTCACTGACTCGCTGC
GCTCGGTCGTTCGGCTGCGGCGAGCGGTATCAGCTCACTCAAAGGCGGTAATACGGTTATCCACAGAATC
AGGGGATAACGCAGGAAAGAACATGTGAGCAAAAGGCCAGCAAAAGGCCAGGAACCGTAAAAAGGCCGCG
TTGCTGGCGTTTTTCCATAGGCTCCGCCCCCCTGACGAGCATCACAAAAATCGACGCTCAAGTCAGAGGT
GGCGAAACCCGACAGGACTATAAAGATACCAGGCGTTTCCCCCTGGAAGCTCCCTCGTGCGCTCTCCTGT
TCCGACCCTGCCGCTTACCGGATACCTGTCCGCCTTTCTCCCTTCGGGAAGCGTGGCGCTTTCTCAATGC
TCACGCTGTAGGTATCTCAGTTCGGTGTAGGTCGTTCGCTCCAAGCTGGGCTGTGTGCACGAACCCCCCG
TTCAGCCCGACCGCTGCGCCTTATCCGGTAACTATCGTCTTGAGTCCAACCCGGTAAGACACGACTTATC
GCCACTGGCAGCAGCCACTGGTAACAGGATTAGCAGAGCGAGGTATGTAGGCGGTGCTACAGAGTTCTTG
AAGTGGTGGCCTAACTACGGCTACACTAGAAGGACAGTATTTGGTATCTGCGCTCTGCTGAAGCCAGTTA
CCTTCGGAAAAAGAGTTGGTAGCTCTTGATCCGGCAAACAAACCACCGCTGGTAGCGGTGGTTTTTTTGT
TTGCAAGCAGCAGATTACGCGCAGAAAAAAAGGATCTCAAGAAGATCCTTTGATCTTTTCTACGGGGTCT
GACGCTCAGTGGAACGAAAACTCACGTTAAGGGATTTTGGTCATGAGATTATCAAAAAGGATCTTCACCT
AGATCCTTTTAAATTAAAAATGAAGTTTTAAATCAATCTAAAGTATATATGAGTAAACTTGGTCTGACAG
TTACCAATGCTTAATCAGTGAGGCACCTATCTCAGCGATCTGTCTATTTCGTTCATCCATAGTTGCCTGA
CTCCCCGTCGTGTAGATAACTACGATACGGGAGGGCTTACCATCTGGCCCCAGTGCTGCAATGATACCGC
GAGACCCACGCTCACCGGCTCCAGATTTATCAGCAATAAACCAGCCAGCCGGAAGGGCCGAGCGCAGAAG
TGGTCCTGCAACTTTATCCGCCTCCATCCAGTCTATTAATTGTTGCCGGGAAGCTAGAGTAAGTAGTTCG
CCAGTTAATAGTTTGCGCAACGTTGTTGCCATTGCTACAGGCATCGTGGTGTCACGCTCGTCGTTTGGTA
TGGCTTCATTCAGCTCCGGTTCCCAACGATCAAGGCGAGTTACATGATCCCCCATGTTGTGCAAAAAAGC
GGTTAGCTCCTTCGGTCCTCCGATCGTTGTCAGAAGTAAGTTGGCCGCAGTGTTATCACTCATGGTTATG
GCAGCACTGCATAATTCTCTTACTGTCATGCCATCCGTAAGATGCTTTTCTGTGACTGGTGAGTACTCAA
CCAAGTCATTCTGAGAATAGTGTATGCGGCGACCGAGTTGCTCTTGCCCGGCGTCAATACGGGATAATAC
CGCGCCACATAGCAGAACTTTAAAAGTGCTCATCATTGGAAAACGTTCTTCGGGGCGAAAACTCTCAAGG
ATCTTACCGCTGTTGAGATCCAGTTCGATGTAACCCACTCGTGCACCCAACTGATCTTCAGCATCTTTTA
CTTTCACCAGCGTTTCTGGGTGAGCAAAAACAGGAAGGCAAAATGCCGCAAAAAAGGGAATAAGGGCGAC
ACGGAAATGTTGAATACTCATACTCTTCCTTTTTCAATATTATTGAAGCATTTATCAGGGTTATTGTCTC
ATGAGCGGATACATATTTGAATGTATTTAGAAAAATAAACAAATAGGGGTTCCGCGCACATTTCCCCGAA
AAGTGCCACCTG
