Features (pLannotate 1.2.2; 14 found; start..end, strand, type, name):
      5..384     +  enhancer       CMV enhancer: human cytomegalovirus immediate early enhancer
    386..661     +  promoter       chicken β-actin promoter: No description available
    662..1678    +  intron         chimeric intron: chimera between introns from chicken β-actin and rabbit β-globin
   1852..2547    +  CDS            mKate2: mKate2 is a basic (constitutively fluorescent) red fluorescent protein published in 2009, derived from Entacmaea quadricolor. It is reported to be a rapidly-maturing monomer with moderate acid sensitivity.
   2584..6594    +  CDS            PDS5A: PDS5A_HUMAN - Also known as KIAA0648 From Homo sapiens (Human).
   6619..6684    +  CDS            HBB (fragment): HBB_PONPY - Experimental evidence at transcript level: Swiss-Prot protein existence level 2. Involved in oxygen transport from the lung to the various peripheral tissues. From Pongo pygmaeus (Bornean orangutan).
   6755..6810    +  polyA_signal   β-globin poly(A) signal: rabbit β-globin polyadenylation signal (Gil and Proudfoot, 1987)
   7195..7211    -  protein_bind   lac operator: The lac repressor binds to the lac operator to inhibit transcription in E. coli. This inhibition can be relieved by adding lactose or isopropyl-β-D-thiogalactopyranoside (IPTG). lac repressor encoded by lacI
   7219..7249    -  promoter       lac promoter: promoter for the E. coli lac operon
   7264..7285    -  protein_bind   CAP binding site: CAP binding activates transcription in the presence of cAMP. E. coli catabolite activator protein
   7336..7398    -  CDS            lacI (fragment): LACI_ECOLI - Experimental evidence at protein level: Swiss-Prot protein existence level 1. Repressor of the lactose operon. Binds allolactose as an inducer. From Escherichia coli (strain K12).
   7581..8169    -  rep_origin     ori: high-copy-number ColE1/pMB1/pBR322/pUC origin of replication
   8340..9200    -  CDS            AmpR: β-lactamase; bla; confers resistance to ampicillin, carbenicillin, and related antibiotics
   9201..9305    -  promoter       AmpR promoter: bla
>Addgene plasmid #156449 | pKS071 - pCAGGS-3XFLAG-mKate2-(human)PDS5A-bpA | addgene full sequence | sequence record 310133 | Addgene NGS Result
GGTCGACATTGATTATTGACTAGTTATTAATAGTAATCAATTACGGGGTCATTAGTTCATAGCCCATATA
TGGAGTTCCGCGTTACATAACTTACGGTAAATGGCCCGCCTGGCTGACCGCCCAACGACCCCCGCCCATT
GACGTCAATAATGACGTATGTTCCCATAGTAACGCCAATAGGGACTTTCCATTGACGTCAATGGGTGGAG
TATTTACGGTAAACTGCCCACTTGGCAGTACATCAAGTGTATCATATGCCAAGTACGCCCCCTATTGACG
TCAATGACGGTAAATGGCCCGCCTGGCATTATGCCCAGTACATGACCTTATGGGACTTTCCTACTTGGCA
GTACATCTACGTATTAGTCATCGCTATTACCATGGTCGAGGTGAGCCCCACGTTCTGCTTCACTCTCCCC
ATCTCCCCCCCCTCCCCACCCCCAATTTTGTATTTATTTATTTTTTAATTATTTTGTGCAGCGATGGGGG
CGGGGGGGGGGGGGGSGCGCGCCRGGSGGGGSGGGGSGGGGSGRGGGGSGGGGSGGGGSGAGGCGGAGAG
GTGCGGCGGCAGCCAATCAGAGCGGCGCGCTCCGAAAGTTTCCTTTTATGGCGAGGCGGCGGCGGCGGCG
GCCCTATAAAAAGCGAAGCGCGCGGCGGGCGGGAGTCGCTGCGCGCTGCCTTCGCCCCGTGCCCCGCTCC
GCCGCCGCCTCGCGCCGCCCGCCCCGGCTCTGACTGACCGCGTTACTCCCACAGGTGAGCGGGCGGGACG
GCCCTTCTCCTCCGGGCTGTAATTAGCGCTTGGTTTAATGACGGCTTGTTTCTTTTCTGTGGCTGCGTGA
AAGCCTTGAGGGGCTCCGGGAGGGCCCTTTGTGCGGGGGGAGCGGCTCGGGGGGTGCGTGCGTGTGTGTG
TGCGTGGGGAGCGCCGCGTGCGGCTCCGCGCTGCCCGGCGGCTGTGAGCGCTGCGGGCGCGGCGCGGGGC
TTTGTGCGCTCCGCAGTGTGCGCGAGGGGAGCGCGGCCGGGGGCGGTGCCCCGCGGTGCGGGGGGGGCTG
CGAGGGGAACAAAGGCTGCGTGCGGGGTGTGTGCGTGGGGGGGTGAGCAGGGGGTGTGGGCGCGTCGGTC
GGGCTGCAACCCCCCCTGCACCCCCCTCCCCGAGTTGCTGAGCACGGCCCGGCTTCGGGTGCGGGGCTCC
GTACGGGGCGTGGCGCGGGGCTCGCCGTGCCGGGCGGGGGGTGGCGGCAGGTGGGGGTGCCGGGCGGGGC
GGGGCCGCCTCGGGCCGGGGAGGGCTCGGGGGAGGGGCGCGGCGGCCCCCGGAGCGCCGGCGGCTGTCGA
GGCGCGGCGAGCCGCAGCCATTGCCTTTTATGGTAATCGTGCGAGAGGGCGCAGGGACTTCCTTTGTCCC
AAATCTGTGCGGAGCCGAAATCTGGGAGGCGCCGCCGCACCCCCTCTAGCGGGCGCGGGGCGAAGCGGTG
CGGCGCCGGCAGGAAGGAAATGGGCGGGGAGGGCCTTCGTGCGTCGCCGCGCCGCCGTCCCCTTCTCCCT
CTCCAGCCTCGGGGCTGTCCGCGGGGGGACGGCTGCCTTCGGGGGGGACGGGGCAGGGCGGGGTTCGGCT
TCTGGCGTGTGACCGGCGGCTCTAGAGCCTCTGCTAACCATGTTCATGCCTTCTTCTTTTTCCTACAGCT
CCTGGGCAACGTGCTGGTTATTGTGCTGTCTCATCATTTTGGCAAAGAATTCCTCGAGAATTCTCACGCG
TGAATTCCACCATGGACTATAAGGACCACGACGGAGACTACAAGGATCATGATATTGATTACAAAGACGA
TGACGATAAGCCCGGGGGGGGAGCAGGAGGCATGGTGAGCGAGCTGATTAAGGAGAACATGCACATGAAG
CTGTACATGGAGGGCACCGTGAACAACCACCACTTCAAGTGCACATCCGAGGGCGAAGGCAAGCCCTACG
AGGGCACCCAGACCATGAGAATCAAGGCGGTCGAGGGCGGCCCTCTCCCCTTCGCCTTCGACATCCTGGC
TACCAGCTTCATGTACGGCAGCAAAACCTTCATCAACCACACCCAGGGCATCCCCGACTTCTTTAAGCAG
TCCTTCCCCGAGGGCTTCACATGGGAGAGAGTCACCACATACGAAGACGGGGGCGTGCTGACCGCTACCC
AGGACACCAGCCTCCAGGACGGCTGCCTCATCTACAACGTCAAGATCAGAGGGGTGAACTTCCCATCCAA
CGGCCCTGTGATGCAGAAGAAAACACTCGGCTGGGAGGCCTCCACCGAGACCCTGTACCCCGCTGACGGC
GGCCTGGAAGGCAGAGCCGACATGGCCCTGAAGCTCGTGGGCGGGGGCCACCTGATCTGCAACTTGAAGA
CCACATACAGATCCAAGAAACCCGCTAAGAACCTCAAGATGCCCGGCGTCTACTATGTGGACAGAAGACT
GGAAAGAATCAAGGAGGCCGACAAAGAGACCTACGTCGAGCAGCACGAGGTGGCTGTGGCCAGATACTGC
GACCTCCCTAGCAAACTGGGGCACAGAGGCGGTGGAGGGTCAGGCGGTGGTGGATCCACCGGTATGGACT
TCACCGCGCAGCCCAAGCCTGCCACTGCCCTCTGTGGCGTCGTGAGTGCCGACGGGAAGATCGCTTACCC
TCCGGGGGTAAAAGAGATCACCGACAAGATCACCACGGACGAGATGATCAAACGCCTGAAGATGGTAGTG
AAAACCTTTATGGATATGGATCAGGACTCAGAAGATGAAAAACAGCAGTATCTCCCACTAGCCTTGCATC
TTGCATCTGAATTCTTCCTCAGGAACCCCAATAAAGATGTGCGTCTCCTTGTAGCATGTTGTTTGGCTGA
TATCTTTCGTATCTATGCCCCAGAAGCTCCATATACTTCCCATGATAAACTTAAGGACATATTTTTGTTT
ATTACCAGACAATTAAAAGGTTTGGAGGATACAAAGAGTCCACAGTTTAATAGATACTTTTATTTATTAG
AGAATTTAGCTTGGGTTAAATCATATAACATCTGCTTTGAATTGGAAGATTGCAATGAAATTTTTATTCA
GCTTTTTAGAACTCTCTTCTCAGTGATCAACAATAGCCACAATAAGAAGGTACAAATGCACATGCTAGAT
TTGATGAGTTCTATCATCATGGAAGGTGATGGAGTTACTCAAGAATTATTGGACTCCATTCTTATTAACC
TCATTCCTGCACATAAGAACTTAAATAAACAGTCCTTTGACCTTGCAAAAGTGCTATTGAAAAGAACAGT
CCAGACTATTGAGGCATGCATTGCCAATTTTTTCAATCAAGTCCTGGTGCTGGGAAGATCATCAGTAAGT
GATTTGTCAGAACATGTATTTGATCTGATTCAGGAACTTTTTGCTATAGATCCTCATTTATTATTATCCG
TCATGCCACAGCTTGAATTCAAACTAAAGAGCAATGATGGAGAAGAGCGATTAGCTGTTGTTCGACTTCT
AGCTAAATTGTTTGGCTCCAAAGATTCTGATTTGGCAACACAGAATCGTCCTCTTTGGCAATGTTTTCTT
GGACGATTTAATGATATTCATGTTCCTGTGAGATTAGAAAGTGTGAAATTTGCCAGTCATTGTTTAATGA
ATCACCCAGATTTAGCGAAGGATCTCACAGAATATTTAAAGGTTAGATCACATGATCCAGAAGAAGCTAT
TCGTCATGATGTCATTGTTACTATAATAACAGCTGCCAAGAGGGACCTGGCCTTAGTAAATGATCAGCTG
CTTGGCTTTGTAAGGGAAAGAACACTGGATAAACGGTGGCGAGTAAGAAAAGAAGCTATGATGGGTCTGG
CTCAGCTTTATAAGAAATACTGTCTTCATGGTGAAGCAGGAAAGGAAGCTGCAGAGAAAGTCAGCTGGAT
AAAGGACAAACTTCTGCATATTTATTATCAGAACAGCATTGACGACAAACTGTTGGTAGAGAAAATCTTT
GCTCAGTATCTTGTCCCCCACAACCTGGAAACAGAAGAGAGAATGAAATGCTTATATTACTTATATGCTA
GTTTGGATCCAAATGCTGTAAAAGCTCTCAACGAAATGTGGAAGTGTCAGAACATGCTTCGGAGCCATGT
ACGCGAACTATTGGATTTGCACAAGCAGCCTACATCAGAGGCTAACTGTTCTGCCATGTTTGGAAAACTG
ATGACCATAGCAAAGAATTTGCCTGACCCCGGGAAAGCACAAGATTTTGTGAAGAAATTTAACCAGGTTC
TCGGCGATGATGAGAAACTTCGGTCTCAGTTGGAGTTATTAATTAGCCCAACCTGTTCTTGCAAACAAGC
AGATATTTGTGTGAGAGAAATAGCCCGGAAACTTGCAAATCCTAAGCAACCAACAAATCCTTTTCTAGAG
ATGGTCAAATTTCTGTTGGAAAGAATCGCACCTGTGCACATTGATTCAGAAGCCATAAGTGCACTAGTGA
AATTGATGAATAAGTCAATAGAGGGGACAGCAGATGATGAAGAGGAGGGTGTAAGTCCAGATACAGCTAT
CCGTTCAGGACTTGAACTTCTTAAGGTTCTGTCTTTTACACATCCTACCTCGTTCCACTCTGCAGAGACA
TATGAGTCCTTGTTACAGTGCCTAAGAATGGAGGATGACAAGGTAGCAGAAGCTGCTATTCAAATTTTTA
GAAATACAGGTCACAAAATAGAAACAGACCTTCCCCAGATACGATCGACCTTAATTCCCATTTTACATCA
AAAAGCAAAGAGGGGTACTCCACACCAAGCAAAACAGGCTGTGCACTGTATACACGCCATATTCACAAAT
AAAGAAGTCCAGCTTGCACAGATTTTTGAGCCACTCAGTAGGAGTCTGAATGCTGATGTGCCAGAACAAC
TTATAACTCCATTAGTTTCATTGGGCCACATTTCTATGTTAGCACCAGATCAGTTTGCTTCCCCAATGAA
ATCTGTAGTAGCAAATTTTATTGTGAAAGATCTGCTAATGAATGACAGGTCAACAGGTGAAAAGAATGGA
AAACTGTGGTCTCCAGATGAAGAGGTTTCCCCTGAAGTACTAGCAAAGGTACAGGCAATTAAACTTCTGG
TAAGGTGGCTGTTGGGTATGAAAAACAACCAGTCTAAATCTGCCAATTCAACCCTTCGGTTATTATCAGC
GATGTTGGTTAGTGAGGGTGACCTGACAGAGCAAAAGAGGATCAGTAAATCTGATATGTCTCGCTTGCGA
TTAGCTGCTGGTAGTGCCATAATGAAGCTTGCTCAGGAACCTTGTTACCATGAAATTATTACCCCAGAAC
AGTTTCAGCTCTGTGCACTTGTTATTAATGATGAGTGTTACCAAGTAAGGCAGATATTTGCTCAGAAGCT
GCATAAGGCACTTGTGAAGTTACTGCTCCCATTGGAGTATATGGCGATCTTTGCCTTGTGTGCCAAAGAT
CCTGTGAAGGAGAGAAGAGCACACGCACGACAATGTTTACTGAAAAATATCAGTATACGCAGGGAATACA
TTAAGCAGAATCCTATGGCTACTGAGAAATTATTATCACTGTTGCCTGAATATGTAGTTCCATACATGAT
TCACCTGCTAGCCCATGATCCAGATTTTACAAGATCACAAGATGTTGATCAGCTTCGTGATATCAAAGAG
TGCCTATGGTTCATGCTTGAAGTTTTAATGACAAAGAATGAAAACAATAGCCATGCCTTTATGAAGAAGA
TGGCAGAGAACATCAAGTTAACCAGAGATGCCCAGTCTCCAGATGAATCCAAGACAAATGAAAAACTGTA
TACAGTATGTGATGTGGCTCTCTGTGTTATAAATAGTAAAAGTGCTTTGTGCAATGCAGATTCACCAAAG
GACCCAGTCCTCCCAATGAAATTTTTTACACAACCTGAAAAGGACTTCTGTAACGATAAGAGTTATATTT
CAGAAGAGACAAGAGTACTTCTGTTAACAGGAAAGCCAAAGCCTGCTGGAGTACTAGGTGCAGTAAATAA
GCCTTTATCAGCAACGGGAAGGAAACCCTATGTTAGAAGCACTGGCACTGAGACTGGAAGCAATATTAAT
GTAAATTCAGAGCTGAACCCTTCAACCGGAAATCGATCAAGGGAACAGAGTTCAGAGGCAGCAGAAACTG
GAGTTAGTGAAAATGAAGAGAACCCTGTGAGGATTATTTCAGTCACACCTGTAAAGAATATTGACCCAGT
AAAGAATAAGGAAATTAATTCTGATCAGGCTACCCAGGGCAACATCAGCAGTGACCGAGGAAAGAAAAGA
ACAGTAACAGCAGCTGGTGCAGAGAATATCCAACAAAAAACAGATGAGAAAGTAGATGAATCGGGACCTC
CCGCCCCTTCCAAACCCAGGAGAGGACGTCGACCCAAGTCTGAATCTCAGGGCAATGCTACCAAAAATGA
TGATCTAAATAAACCTATTAACAAGGGAAGGAAGAGAGCTGCAGTGGGTCAGGAGAGCCCTGGGGGTTTG
GAAGCAGGTAATGCCAAAGCACCCAAACTGCAAGATTTAGCCAAAAAGGCAGCACCAGCAGAAAGACAAA
TTGACTTACAAAGGTAAGTTTAACGCGGCCGCTCAGGTCAGGTGCAGGCTGCCTATCAGAAGGTGGTGGC
TGGTGTGGCCAATGCCCTGGCTCACAAATACCACTGAGATCTTTTTCCCTCTGCCAAAAATTATGGGGAC
ATCATGAAGCCCCTTGAGCATCTGACTTCTGGCTAATAAAGGAAATTTATTTTCATTGCAATAGTGTGTT
GGAATTTTTTGTGTCTCTCACTCGGAAGGACATATGGGAGGGCAAATCATTTAAAACATCAGAATGAGTA
TTTGGTTTAGAGTTTGGCAACATATGCCCATATGCTGGCTGCCATGAACAAAGGTTGGCTATAAAGAGGT
CATCAGTATATGAAACAGCCCCCTGCTGTCCATTCCTTATTCCATAGAAAAGCCTTGACTTGAGGTTAGA
TTTTTTTTATATTTTGTTTTGTGTTATTTTTTTCTTTAACATCCCTAAAATTTTCCTTACATGTTTTACT
AGCCAGATTTTTCCTCCTCTCCTGACTACTCCCAGTCATAGCTGTCCCTCTTCTCTTATGGAGATCCCTC
GACCTGCAGCCCAAGCTTGGCGTAATCATGGTCATAGCTGTTTCCTGTGTGAAATTGTTATCCGCTCACA
ATTCCACACAACATACGAGCCGGAAGCATAAAGTGTAAAGCCTGGGGTGCCTAATGAGTGAGCTAACTCA
CATTAATTGCGTTGCGCTCACTGCCCGCTTTCCAGTCGGGAAACCTGTCGTGCCAGCGGATCCGCTGCAT
TAATGAATCGGCCAACGCGCGGGGAGAGGCGGTTTGCGTATTGGGCGCTCTTCCGCTTCCTCGCTCACTG
ACTCGCTGCGCTCGGTCGTTCGGCTGCGGCGAGCGGTATCAGCTCACTCAAAGGCGGTAATACGGTTATC
CACAGAATCAGGGGATAACGCAGGAAAGAACATGTGAGCAAAAGGCCAGCAAAAGGCCAGGAACCGTAAA
AAGGCCGCGTTGCTGGCGTTTTTCCATAGGCTCCGCCCCCCTGACGAGCATCACAAAAATCGACGCTCAA
GTCAGAGGTGGCGAAACCCGACAGGACTATAAAGATACCAGGCGTTTCCCCCTGGAAGCTCCCTCGTGCG
CTCTCCTGTTCCGACCCTGCCGCTTACCGGATACCTGTCCGCCTTTCTCCCTTCGGGAAGCGTGGCGCTT
TCTCATAGCTCACGCTGTAGGTATCTCAGTTCGGTGTAGGTCGTTCGCTCCAAGCTGGGCTGTGTGCACG
AACCCCCCGTTCAGCCCGACCGCTGCGCCTTATCCGGTAACTATCGTCTTGAGTCCAACCCGGTAAGACA
CGACTTATCGCCACTGGCAGCAGCCACTGGTAACAGGATTAGCAGAGCGAGGTATGTAGGCGGTGCTACA
GAGTTCTTGAAGTGGTGGCCTAACTACGGCTACACTAGAAGAACAGTATTTGGTATCTGCGCTCTGCTGA
AGCCAGTTACCTTCGGAAAAAGAGTTGGTAGCTCTTGATCCGGCAAACAAACCACCGCTGGTAGCGGTGG
TTTTTTTGTTTGCAAGCAGCAGATTACGCGCAGAAAAAAAGGATCTCAAGAAGATCCTTTGATCTTTTCT
ACGGGGTCTGACGCTCAGTGGAACGAAAACTCACGTTAAGGGATTTTGGTCATGAGATTATCAAAAAGGA
TCTTCACCTAGATCCTTTTAAATTAAAAATGAAGTTTTAAATCAATCTAAAGTATATATGAGTAAACTTG
GTCTGACAGTTACCAATGCTTAATCAGTGAGGCACCTATCTCAGCGATCTGTCTATTTCGTTCATCCATA
GTTGCCTGACTCCCCGTCGTGTAGATAACTACGATACGGGAGGGCTTACCATCTGGCCCCAGTGCTGCAA
TGATACCGCGAGACCCACGCTCACCGGCTCCAGATTTATCAGCAATAAACCAGCCAGCCGGAAGGGCCGA
GCGCAGAAGTGGTCCTGCAACTTTATCCGCCTCCATCCAGTCTATTAATTGTTGCCGGGAAGCTAGAGTA
AGTAGTTCGCCAGTTAATAGTTTGCGCAACGTTGTTGCCATTGCTACAGGCATCGTGGTGTCACGCTCGT
CGTTTGGTATGGCTTCATTCAGCTCCGGTTCCCAACGATCAAGGCGAGTTACATGATCCCCCATGTTGTG
CAAAAAAGCGGTTAGCTCCTTCGGTCCTCCGATCGTTGTCAGAAGTAAGTTGGCCGCAGTGTTATCACTC
ATGGTTATGGCAGCACTGCATAATTCTCTTACTGTCATGCCATCCGTAAGATGCTTTTCTGTGACTGGTG
AGTACTCAACCAAGTCATTCTGAGAATAGTGTATGCGGCGACCGAGTTGCTCTTGCCCGGCGTCAATACG
GGATAATACCGCGCCACATAGCAGAACTTTAAAAGTGCTCATCATTGGAAAACGTTCTTCGGGGCGAAAA
CTCTCAAGGATCTTACCGCTGTTGAGATCCAGTTCGATGTAACCCACTCGTGCACCCAACTGATCTTCAG
CATCTTTTACTTTCACCAGCGTTTCTGGGTGAGCAAAAACAGGAAGGCAAAATGCCGCAAAAAAGGGAAT
AAGGGCGACACGGAAATGTTGAATACTCATACTCTTCCTTTTTCAATATTATTGAAGCATTTATCAGGGT
TATTGTCTCATGAGCGGATACATATTTGAATGTATTTAGAAAAATAAACAAATAGGGGTTCCGCGCACAT
TTCCCCGAAAAGTGCCACCTG
